Addgene plasmid #67788: pcDNA3.1-Flag-ZFP809(1-353)
Purpose: Mammalian expression of 1-353 amino acids of ZFP809 tagged with Flag
Depositing lab: Stephen Goff. Depositing organization: Columbia University. Publication: Embryonic stem cells use ZFP809 to silence retroviral DNAs. Wolf D, Goff SP. Nature. 2009 Apr 30;458(7242):1201-4. doi: 10.1038/nature07844. Epub 2009 Mar 8. PubMed 19270682.
Backbone
  Vector backbone: pcDNA3.1
  Vector type: Mammalian Expression
  Selectable markers: Neomycin (select with G418)
Growth in bacteria
  Bacterial resistance: Ampicillin, 100 μg/mL
  Growth temperature: 37°C
  Growth strain: DH5alpha
  Copy number: Unknown
Gene/Insert
  Gene/Insert name: ZFP809
  Species: M. musculus (mouse)
  Entrez Gene: Zfp809 (a.k.a. BB114266, C330026E23)
  Promoter: CMV
  Tag / fusion protein: Flag (N terminal on insert)
  Cloning method: Unknown
  Sequencing primers: 5′ CMV Forward; 3′ BGH Reverse
Terms and licenses: Academic/Nonprofit Terms; Industry Terms: Not Available to Industry
How to cite: pcDNA3.1-Flag-ZFP809(1-353) was a gift from Stephen Goff (Addgene plasmid # 67788 ; http://n2t.net/addgene:67788 ; RRID:Addgene_67788)
