[The description below was written by a language model from this plasmid's Addgene catalogue record.]
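Description:
pcDNA3.1-Flag-ZFP809(1-353) is a mammalian expression plasmid built on the pcDNA3.1 backbone and carrying a mouse (M. musculus) Zfp809 coding segment that corresponds to amino acids 1 to 353 of the protein. The insert is fused at its N terminus to a Flag epitope tag and is transcribed from the CMV promoter, a strong constitutive promoter widely used for high-level expression in transfected mammalian cells. The listed sequencing primers (CMV forward and BGH reverse) indicate that the insert sits between the CMV promoter and the BGH polyadenylation region typical of this backbone. The plasmid is propagated in E. coli under ampicillin selection. A neomycin resistance marker allows G418 selection of stably transfected mammalian cells. The copy number and cloning method are recorded as unknown, and no feature table or total size is provided, so the exact junctions and any additional elements cannot be confirmed from the record.

The construct's stated purpose is mammalian expression of the Flag-tagged 1-353 portion of ZFP809. The associated work concerns the use of ZFP809 by embryonic stem cells to silence retroviral DNA, so the plasmid is suited to studying this zinc finger protein's role in retroviral silencing. The Flag tag allows detection by immunoblotting or immunofluorescence and recovery of the protein and its partners by immunoprecipitation with anti-Flag antibodies. The record does not state whether residues 1-353 are the full-length protein or a truncation, nor which domains they include.
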