>Addgene plasmid #67788 | pcDNA3.1-Flag-ZFP809(1-353) | addgene partial sequence | sequence record 120305 | CMV-F 5'-CGCAAATGGGCGGTAGGCGTG-3'
GAGCTCTCTGGCTAACTAGAGAACCCACTGCTTACTGGCTTATCGAAATTAATACGACTCACTATAGGGA
GACCCAAGCTGGCTAGCATGGACTACAAAGACCATGACGGTGATTATAAAGATCATGACATCGATTACAA
GGATGACGATGACAAGAAGCTTGGTACCGAGCTCGGATCCACCATGGGGTTGGTGTCCTTTGAGGATGTA
GCCGTGGACTTCACCTTGGAGGAGTGGCAGGACCTGGACGCTGCTCAGAGGACCCTGTACAGGGATGTGA
TGCTGGAAACCTACAGCAGCCTGGTGTTCCTGGACCCCTGCATTGCCAAACCTAAGTTGATCTTCAATTT
GGAGCGTGGATTTGGGCCATGGAGCCTAGCAGAAGCTTCAAGCAGGAGCCTCCCAGGTGTCCATAACGTG
AGTACTCTGAGTGACACCAGCAAGAAAATTCCTAAGACACGTTTGCGGCAACTCAGAAAAACTAACCAAA
AGACACCAAGTGAAGACACGATTGAAGCAGAACTAAAGGCTCGACAGGAAGTCTCCAAAGGGACAACATC
CCGTCATAGAAGAGCCCCCGTAAAATCTTTGTGCCGCAAGTCACGGAGAACCAAGAATCAGACATCATAC
AATGATGGGAATCTCTATGAATGTAAGGACTGCGAGAAAGTTTTCTGTAATAATTCAACCCTAATTAAGC
ATTACAGAAGAACTCATAATGTGTACAAGCCCTATGAGTGTGATGAATGCAGTAAAATGTACTATTGGAA
GTCAGACC
