>Addgene plasmid #67788 | pcDNA3.1-Flag-ZFP809(1-353) | addgene partial sequence | sequence record 120309 | BGH-rev 5'-TAGAAGGCACAGTCGAGG-3'
TGGTGCTGGATATCTGCAGAATTCTCAACGCGTAAAGTACGTTACCCCTGTGTGTCTTTTCTGATGTGCT
GTGAGTTGACACTTCCAGTGGAATGATTTATTGCATTCTTTACATTCATAAGGATTCTCAGATGAATGAG
CAATCCGATGTGCAGTGAGTTGTGACTGATGGGAGAAAGCCTTCTTGCATTCTGTACATTCATATGGTTT
CTCGCCCGTATGTTTCTTCTGATGTATAGCGAGTTTGGACTTTCGAGAAAAAGCTTTCTTGCACTCTTCA
CATTTAAAAGGTTTTTCACCCAGGTGAGTCTTCTTATGTCGAGTGAGGTCAGACTTGTAATAGAAAGCTT
TCCTGCACTCTGTGCATTCATAAGGCTTCTCACCTGAATGGGTTCTTTCATGTGCATTGAGGTGAGACTT
GCGGAAGAAAGCCTTTCCACATTCGCTACACTCATAGATCCTCTTCCTCTGTCTGTGCGTTTTCTGATGA
GACGTGAGGTCTGACTTCCAATAGTACATTTTACTGCATTCATCACACTCATAGGGCTTGTACACATTAT
GAGTTCTTCTGTAATGCTTAATTAGGGTTGAATTATTACAGAAAACTTTCTCGCAGTCCTTACATTCATA
GAGATTCCCATCATTGTATGATGTCTGATTCTTGGTTCTCCGTGACTTGCGGCACAAAGATTTTACGGGG
GCTCTTCTATGACGGGATGTTGTCCCTTTGGAGACTTCCTGTCGAGCCTTTAGTTCTGCTTCAATCGTGT
